Addgene plasmid #142891: TFORF1935
Purpose: Lentiviral vector for overexpressing transcription factor ORFs with unique 24-bp barcodes. Barcodes facilitate identification of transcription factors in pooled screens.
Depositing lab: Feng Zhang. Depositing organization: Broad Institute. Publication: A transcription factor atlas of directed differentiation. Joung J, Ma S, Tay T, Geiger-Schuller KR, Kirchgatterer PC, Verdine VK, Guo B, Arias-Garcia MA, Allen WE, Singh A, Kuksenko O, Abudayyeh OO, Gootenberg JS, Fu Z, Macrae RK, Buenrostro JD, Regev A, Zhang F. Cell. 2023 Jan 5;186(1):209-229.e26. doi: 10.1016/j.cell.2022.11.026. PubMed 36608654.
Backbone
  Vector backbone: pLX_TRC317
  Backbone manufacturer: Broad Institute Genetic Perturbation Platform
  Backbone size w/o insert (bp): 8264
  Vector type: Mammalian Expression, Lentiviral
  Selectable markers: Puromycin
Growth in bacteria
  Bacterial resistance: Ampicillin, 100 μg/mL
  Growth temperature: 37°C
  Growth strain: NEB Stable
  Copy number: High Copy
Gene/Insert
  Gene/Insert name: MEIS2
  Species: H. sapiens (human)
  Insert size (bp): 1535
  Entrez Gene: MEIS2 (a.k.a. CPCMR, HsT18361, MRG1)
  Promoter: EF1a
  Cloning method: Unknown
  Sequencing primers: 5′ GGGTGGAGACTGAAGTTAGGCCAG; 3′ CACATAGCGTAAAAGGAGCAACATAG
Terms and licenses: Academic/Nonprofit Terms; Industry Terms: Not Available to Industry
Depositor comments: NM_170675,ENST00000561208 . The transcription factor ORF portion of this plasmid was synthesized by Genewiz. Please test multiple small colonies in case of plasmid recombination. To make this collection available in a timely manner, a portion of this collection was not fully sequenced by Addgene. If an Addgene verified full plasmid sequence is not available, please contact us prior to placing an order to request the full sequence.
How to cite: TFORF1935 was a gift from Feng Zhang (Addgene plasmid # 142891 ; http://n2t.net/addgene:142891 ; RRID:Addgene_142891)
