[The description below was written by a language model from this plasmid's Addgene catalogue record and pLannotate feature annotations shown in this document.]
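Description:
TFORF1935 is a third-generation-style, self-inactivating lentiviral expression plasmid built on the pLX_TRC317 backbone and carrying the human transcription factor MEIS2 as its open reading frame. In bacteria it is maintained through a high-copy ColE1/pUC-type origin and selected with ampicillin via the β-lactamase gene. An f1 origin and remnants of a lacZα/lac promoter cloning region flanked by T3 and T7 promoters are also present in the backbone. The depositor cautions that the plasmid can recombine, which is a common issue for LTR-containing vectors.

The viral portion begins with an RSV promoter fused to a truncated HIV-1 5' LTR, which drives Tat-independent transcription of the genomic RNA in packaging cells. This is followed by the Ψ packaging signal with a partial gag sequence, and by the Rev response element for nuclear export of the unspliced genome. Downstream, an SV40 early promoter drives puromycin N-acetyltransferase for selecting transduced mammalian cells. A cPPT/CTS element, which aids nuclear import of the preintegration complex, precedes the main cassette. In that cassette the constitutive EF-1α promoter drives the synthesized MEIS2 ORF, a TALE-class homeodomain factor that partners with PBX and HOX proteins. WPRE then enhances transcript stability and expression, and the ΔU3 3' LTR inactivates the viral promoter after integration.

According to the record, each member of this collection carries a unique 24-bp barcode, although it is not annotated in the feature table. The barcode allows the overexpressed factor to be identified in pooled screens, such as those mapping transcription factors that direct cell differentiation.
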