Features (pLannotate 1.2.2; 31 found; start..end, strand, type, name):
      5..231     +  promoter       RSV promoter: Rous sarcoma virus enhancer/promoter
    232..412     +  LTR            5' LTR (truncated): truncated 5' long terminal repeat (LTR) from HIV-1
    459..584     +  misc_feature   HIV-1 Ψ: packaging signal of human immunodeficiency virus type 1
    568..931     +  CDS            HIV-1 gag (fragment): gag protein from human immunodeficiency virus 1; gag
   1077..1310    +  misc_feature   RRE: The Rev response element (RRE) of HIV-1 allows for Rev-dependent mRNA export from the nucleus to the cytoplasm.
   1687..1713    +  CDS            Rev (fragment): human immunodeficiency virus 1 (HIV-1) Rev protein; rev; enhances nuclear export of unspliced and incompletely spliced viral mRNAs
   1720..1743    +  promoter       SV40 promoter (fragment): SV40 early promoter
   1744..1815    +  promoter       SV40 promoter (fragment): SV40 enhancer and early promoter
   1839..1974    +  rep_origin     SV40 ori: SV40 origin of replication
   2020..2616    +  CDS            PuroR (fragment): puromycin N-acetyltransferase; pac from Streptomyces; confers resistance to puromycin
   2665..2782    +  misc_feature   cPPT/CTS: central polypurine tract and central termination sequence of HIV-1
   2847..2913    +  CDS            small t antigen (fragment): SV40 (simian virus 40) small t antigen
   2920..4098    +  promoter       EF-1α promoter: strong constitutive promoter for human elongation factor EF-1α
   4115..5545    +  CDS            MEIS2: MEIS2_HUMAN - Also known as MRG1. Experimental evidence at protein level: Swiss-Prot protein existence level 1. Involved in transcriptional regulation. Binds to HOX or PBX proteins to form dimers, or to a DNA-bound dimer of PBX and HOX proteins and thought to have a role in stabilization of the homeoprotein-DNA complex. Isoform 3 is required for the activity of a PDX1:PBX1b:MEIS2b complex in pancreatic acinar cells involved in the transcriptional activation of the ELA1 enhancer; the complex binds to the enhancer B element and cooperates with the transcription factor 1 complex (PTF1) bound to t
   5561..5614    +  promoter       U6 promoter (fragment): RNA polymerase III promoter for human U6 snRNA
   5656..6244    +  misc_feature   WPRE: woodchuck hepatitis virus posttranscriptional regulatory element
   6295..6314    +  misc_feature   cPPT/CTS (fragment): central polypurine tract and central termination sequence of HIV-1
   6316..6549    +  LTR            3' LTR (ΔU3): self-inactivating 3' long terminal repeat (LTR) from HIV-1
   6627..6748    +  polyA_signal   SV40 poly(A) signal: SV40 polyadenylation signal
   6788..6923    +  rep_origin     SV40 ori: SV40 origin of replication
   6944..6962    -  promoter       T7 promoter: promoter for bacteriophage T7 RNA polymerase
   6970..7125    +  CDS            lacZα (fragment): LacZα fragment of β-galactosidase; lacZ fragment
   7130..7558    +  rep_origin     f1 ori (sequence partly withheld): f1 bacteriophage origin of replication; arrow indicates direction of (+) strand synthesis
   7611..7715    +  promoter       AmpR promoter: bla
   7716..8576    +  CDS            AmpR: β-lactamase; bla; confers resistance to ampicillin, carbenicillin, and related antibiotics
   8747..9335    +  rep_origin     ori: high-copy-number ColE1/pMB1/pBR322/pUC origin of replication
   9518..9610    +  CDS            lacI (fragment): lac repressor; lacI; The lac repressor binds to the lac operator to inhibit transcription in E. coli. This inhibition can be relieved by adding lactose or isopropyl-β-D-thiogalactopyranoside (IPTG).
   9623..9644    +  protein_bind   CAP binding site: CAP binding activates transcription in the presence of cAMP. E. coli catabolite activator protein
   9659..9689    +  promoter       lac promoter: promoter for the E. coli lac operon
   9697..9713    +  protein_bind   lac operator: The lac repressor binds to the lac operator to inhibit transcription in E. coli. This inhibition can be relieved by adding lactose or isopropyl-β-D-thiogalactopyranoside (IPTG). lac repressor encoded by lacI
   9758..9776    +  promoter       T3 promoter: promoter for bacteriophage T3 RNA polymerase
>Addgene plasmid #142891 | TFORF1935 | addgene full sequence | sequence record 396070 | Addgene NGS Result
TTAATGTAGTCTTATGCAATACTCTTGTAGTCTTGCAACATGGTAACGATGAGTTAGCAACATGCCTTAC
AAGGAGAGAAAAAGCACCGTGCATGCCGATTGGTGGAAGTAAGGTGGTACGATCGTGCCTTATTAGGAAG
GCAACAGACGGGTCTGACATGGATTGGACGAACCACTGAATTGCCGCATTGCAGAGATATTGTATTTAAG
TGCCTAGCTCGATACATAAACGGGTCTCTCTGGTTAGACCAGATCTGAGCCTGGGAGCTCTCTGGCTAAC
TAGGGAACCCACTGCTTAAGCCTCAATAAAGCTTGCCTTGAGTGCTTCAAGTAGTGTGTGCCCGTCTGTT
GTGTGACTCTGGTAACTAGAGATCCCTCAGACCCTTTTAGTCAGTGTGGAAAATCTCTAGCAGTGGCGCC
CGAACAGGGACTTGAAAGCGAAAGGGAAACCAGAGGAGCTCTCTCGACGCAGGACTCGGCTTGCTGAAGC
GCGCACGGCAAGAGGCGAGGGGCGGCGACTGGTGAGTACGCCAAAAATTTTGACTAGCGGAGGCTAGAAG
GAGAGAGATGGGTGCGAGAGCGTCAGTATTAAGCGGGGGAGAATTAGATCGCGATGGGAAAAAATTCGGT
TAAGGCCAGGGGGAAAGAAAAAATATAAATTAAAACATATAGTATGGGCAAGCAGGGAGCTAGAACGATT
CGCAGTTAATCCTGGCCTGTTAGAAACATCAGAAGGCTGTAGACAAATACTGGGACAGCTACAACCATCC
CTTCAGACAGGATCAGAAGAACTTAGATCATTATATAATACAGTAGCAACCCTCTATTGTGTGCATCAAA
GGATAGAGATAAAAGACACCAAGGAAGCTTTAGACAAGATAGAGGAAGAGCAAAACAAAAGTAAGACCAC
CGCACAGCAAGCGGCCGCTGATCTTCAGACCTGGAGGAGGAGATATGAGGGACAATTGGAGAAGTGAATT
ATATAAATATAAAGTAGTAAAAATTGAACCATTAGGAGTAGCACCCACCAAGGCAAAGAGAAGAGTGGTG
CAGAGAGAAAAAAGAGCAGTGGGAATAGGAGCTTTGTTCCTTGGGTTCTTGGGAGCAGCAGGAAGCACTA
TGGGCGCAGCGTCAATGACGCTGACGGTACAGGCCAGACAATTATTGTCTGGTATAGTGCAGCAGCAGAA
CAATTTGCTGAGGGCTATTGAGGCGCAACAGCATCTGTTGCAACTCACAGTCTGGGGCATCAAGCAGCTC
CAGGCAAGAATCCTGGCTGTGGAAAGATACCTAAAGGATCAACAGCTCCTGGGGATTTGGGGTTGCTCTG
GAAAACTCATTTGCACCACTGCTGTGCCTTGGAATGCTAGTTGGAGTAATAAATCTCTGGAACAGATTTG
GAATCACACGACCTGGATGGAGTGGGACAGAGAAATTAACAATTACACAAGCTTAATACACTCCTTAATT
GAAGAATCGCAAAACCAGCAAGAAAAGAATGAACAAGAATTATTGGAATTAGATAAATGGGCAAGTTTGT
GGAATTGGTTTAACATAACAAATTGGCTGTGGTATATAAAATTATTCATAATGATAGTAGGAGGCTTGGT
AGGTTTAAGAATAGTTTTTGCTGTACTTTCTATAGTGAATAGAGTTAGGCAGGGATATTCACCATTATCG
TTTCAGACCCACCTCCCAACCCCGAGGGGACCCATGCATTGCATCTCAATTAGTCAGCAACCAGGTGTGG
AAAGTCCCCAGGCTCCCCAGCAGGCAGAAGTATGCAAAGCATGCGTCTCAATTAGTCAGCAACCATAGTC
CCGCCCCTAACTCCGCCCATCCCGCCCCTAACTCCGCCCAGTTCCGCCCATTCTCCGCCCCATGGCTGAC
TAATTTTTTTTATTTATGCAGAGGCCGAGGCCGCCTCGGCCTCTGAGCTATTCCAGAAGTAGTGAGGAGG
CTTTTTTGGAGGCCTAGGCTTTTGCAAAAAGCTTTCTAGAGGTACCACCGGAGCTTACCATGACCGAGTA
CAAGCCCACGGTGCGCCTCGCCACCCGCGACGACGTCCCCAGGGCCGTACGCACCCTCGCCGCCGCGTTC
GCCGACTACCCCGCCACGCGCCACACCGTCGATCCGGACCGCCACATCGAGCGGGTCACCGAGCTGCAAG
AACTCTTCCTCACGCGCGTCGGGCTCGACATCGGCAAGGTGTGGGTCGCGGACGACGGCGCCGCCGTGGC
GGTCTGGACCACGCCGGAGAGCGTCGAAGCGGGGGCGGTGTTCGCCGAGATCGGCCCGCGCATGGCCGAG
TTGAGCGGTTCCCGGCTGGCCGCGCAGCAACAGATGGAAGGCCTCCTGGCGCCGCACCGGCCCAAGGAGC
CCGCGTGGTTCCTGGCCACCGTCGGCGTCTCGCCCGACCACCAGGGCAAGGGTCTGGGCAGCGCCGTCGT
GCTCCCCGGAGTGGAGGCGGCCGAGCGCGCCGGGGTGCCCGCCTTCCTGGAGACCTCCGCGCCCCGCAAC
CTCCCCTTCTACGAGCGGCTCGGCTTCACCGTCACCGCCGACGTCGAGGTGCCCGAAGGACCGCGCACCT
GGTGCATGACCCGCAAGCCCGGTGCCAGTTAACGAATTCTAGATCTTGAGACAAATGGCAGTATTCATCC
ACAATTTTAAAAGAAAAGGGGGGATTGGGGGGTACAGTGCAGGGGAAAGAATAGTAGACATAATAGCAAC
AGACATACAAACTAAAGAATTACAAAAACAAATTACAAAAATTCAAAATTTTCGGGTTTATTACAGGGAC
AGCAGAGATCCACTTTGGCGCCGGCTCGAGGCCTGCAGGTGCAAAGATGGATAAAGTTTTAAACAGAGAG
GAATCTTTGCAGCTAATGGACCTTCTAGGTCTTGAAAGGAGTGGGAATTGGCTCCGGTGCCCGTCAGTGG
GCAGAGCGCACATCGCCCACAGTCCCCGAGAAGTTGGGGGGAGGGGTCGGCAATTGAACCGGTGCCTAGA
GAAGGTGGCGCGGGGTAAACTGGGAAAGTGATGTCGTGTACTGGCTCCGCCTTTTTCCCGAGGGTGGGGG
AGAACCGTATATAAGTGCAGTAGTCGCCGTGAACGTTCTTTTTCGCAACGGGTTTGCCGCCAGAACACAG
GTAAGTGCCGTGTGTGGTTCCCGCGGGCCTGGCCTCTTTACGGGTTATGGCCCTTGCGTGCCTTGAATTA
CTTCCACCTGGCTGCAGTACGTGATTCTTGATCCCGAGCTTCGGGTTGGAAGTGGGTGGGAGAGTTCGAG
GCCTTGCGCTTAAGGAGCCCCTTCGCCTCGTGCTTGAGTTGAGGCCTGGCCTGGGCGCTGGGGCCGCCGC
GTGCGAATCTGGTGGCACCTTCGCGCCTGTCTCGCTGCTTTCGATAAGTCTCTAGCCATTTAAAATTTTT
GATGACCTGCTGCGACGCTTTTTTTCTGGCAAGATAGTCTTGTAAATGCGGGCCAAGATCTGCACACTGG
TATTTCGGTTTTTGGGGCCGCGGGCGGCGACGGGGCCCGTGCGTCCCAGCGCACATGTTCGGCGAGGCGG
GGCCTGCGAGCGCGGCCACCGAGAATCGGACGGGGGTAGTCTCAAGCTGGCCGGCCTGCTCTGGTGCCTG
GCCTCGCGCCGCCGTGTATCGCCCCGCCCTGGGCGGCAAGGCTGGCCCGGTCGGCACCAGTTGCGTGAGC
GGAAAGATGGCCGCTTCCCGGCCCTGCTGCAGGGAGCTCAAAATGGAGGACGCGGCGCTCGGGAGAGCGG
GCGGGTGAGTCACCCACACAAAGGAAAAGGGCCTTTCCGTCCTCAGCCGTCGCTTCATGTGACTCCACGG
AGTACCGGGCGCCGTCCAGGCACCTCGATTAGTTCTCGAGCTTTTGGAGTACGTCGTCTTTAGGTTGGGG
GGAGGGGTTTTATGCGATGGAGTTTCCCCACACTGAGTGGGTGGAGACTGAAGTTAGGCCAGCTTGGCAC
TTGATGTAATTCTCCTTGGAATTTGCCCTTTTTGAGTTTGGATCTTGGTTCATTCTCAAGCCTCAGACAG
TGGTTCAAAGTTTTTTTCTTCCATTTCAGGTGTCGTGAGGCTAGCACCGCCACCATGGCGCAAAGGTACG
ATGAGCTGCCCCATTACGGCGGGATGGACGGAGTAGGGGTTCCCGCTTCCATGTACGGAGACCCTCACGC
GCCGCGGCCGATCCCCCCGGTTCACCACCTGAACCACGGGCCGCCGCTCCACGCCACACAGCACTACGGC
GCGCACGCCCCGCACCCCAATGTCATGCCGGCCAGTATGGGATCCGCTGTCAACGACGCCTTGAAGCGGG
ACAAGGACGCGATCTATGGGCACCCGTTGTTTCCTCTGTTAGCTCTGGTCTTTGAGAAGTGCGAGCTGGC
GACCTGCACTCCCCGGGAACCTGGAGTGGCTGGCGGAGACGTCTGCTCCTCCGACTCCTTCAACGAGGAC
ATCGCGGTCTTCGCCAAGCAGGTTCGCGCCGAAAAGCCACTTTTTTCCTCAAATCCAGAGCTGGACAATT
TGATGATACAAGCAATACAAGTACTAAGGTTTCATCTTTTGGAGTTAGAAAAGGTCCACGAACTGTGCGA
TAACTTCTGCCACCGATACATTAGCTGTTTGAAGGGGAAAATGCCCATCGACCTCGTCATTGATGAAAGA
GACGGCAGCTCCAAGTCAGATCATGAAGAACTTTCAGGCTCCTCCACAAATCTCGCTGACCATAACCCTT
CTTCTTGGCGAGACCACGATGATGCAACCTCAACCCACTCAGCAGGCACCCCAGGGCCCTCCAGTGGGGG
CCATGCTTCCCAGAGCGGAGACAACAGCAGTGAGCAAGGGGATGGTTTAGACAACAGTGTAGCTTCACCT
GGTACAGGTGACGATGATGATCCGGATAAGGACAAAAAACGCCAGAAGAAAAGAGGCATTTTCCCCAAAG
TAGCAACAAATATCATGAGAGCATGGCTCTTCCAGCATCTCACACATCCGTACCCTTCCGAAGAGCAGAA
GAAACAGTTAGCGCAAGACACAGGACTTACAATTCTCCAAGTAAACAACTGGTTTATTAATGCCAGAAGA
AGAATAGTACAGCCCATGATTGACCAGTCAAATCGAGCAGGTTTTCTTCTTGATCCTTCAGTGAGCCAAG
GAGCAGCATATAGTCCAGAGGGTCAGCCCATGGGGAGCTTTGTGTTGGATGGTCAGCAACACATGGGGAT
CCGGCCTGCAGGTTTGCAGAGCATGCCAGGGGACTACGTTTCTCAGGGTGGTCCTATGGGAATGAGTATG
GCACAGCCAAGTTACACTCCTCCCCAGATGACCCCACACCCTACTCAATTAAGACATGGACCCCCAATGC
ATTCATATTTGCCAAGCCATCCCCACCACCCAGCCATGATGATGCACGGAGGACCCCCTACCCACCCTGG
AATGACTATGTCAGCACAGAGCCCCACAATGTTAAATTCTGTAGATCCCAATGTTGGCGGACAGGTTATG
GACATTCATGCCCAATAGTAATGAACTAGTCCGTAACTTGAAAGTATTTCGATTTCTTGGCTTTATATAT
CTTGTGGAAAGGACGATACGTCACGCCGCAGCTCCTTTCTACGCGTTAAGTCGACAATCAACCTCTGGAT
TACAAAATTTGTGAAAGATTGACTGGTATTCTTAACTATGTTGCTCCTTTTACGCTATGTGGATACGCTG
CTTTAATGCCTTTGTATCATGCTATTGCTTCCCGTATGGCTTTCATTTTCTCCTCCTTGTATAAATCCTG
GTTGCTGTCTCTTTATGAGGAGTTGTGGCCCGTTGTCAGGCAACGTGGCGTGGTGTGCACTGTGTTTGCT
GACGCAACCCCCACTGGTTGGGGCATTGCCACCACCTGTCAGCTCCTTTCCGGGACTTTCGCTTTCCCCC
TCCCTATTGCCACGGCGGAACTCATCGCCGCCTGCCTTGCCCGCTGCTGGACAGGGGCTCGGCTGTTGGG
CACTGACAATTCCGTGGTGTTGTCGGGGAAATCATCGTCCTTTCCTTGGCTGCTCGCCTGTGTTGCCACC
TGGATTCTGCGCGGGACGTCCTTCTGCTACGTCCCTTCGGCCCTCAATCCAGCGGACCTTCCTTCCCGCG
GCCTGCTGCCGGCTCTGCGGCCTCTTCCGCGTCTTCGCCTTCGCCCTCAGACGAGTCGGATCTCCCTTTG
GGCCGCCTCCCCGCGTCGACTTTAAGACCAATGACTTACAAGGCAGCTGTAGATCTTAGCCACTTTTTAA
AAGAAAAGGGGGGACTGGAAGGGCTAATTCACTCCCAACGAAGACAAGATCTGCTTTTTGCTTGTACTGG
GTCTCTCTGGTTAGACCAGATCTGAGCCTGGGAGCTCTCTGGCTAACTAGGGAACCCACTGCTTAAGCCT
CAATAAAGCTTGCCTTGAGTGCTTCAAGTAGTGTGTGCCCGTCTGTTGTGTGACTCTGGTAACTAGAGAT
CCCTCAGACCCTTTTAGTCAGTGTGGAAAATCTCTAGCAGTACGTATAGTAGTTCATGTCATCTTATTAT
TCAGTATTTATAACTTGCAAAGAAATGAATATCAGAGAGTGAGAGGAACTTGTTTATTGCAGCTTATAAT
GGTTACAAATAAAGCAATAGCATCACAAATTTCACAAATAAAGCATTTTTTTCACTGCATTCTAGTTGTG
GTTTGTCCAAACTCATCAATGTATCTTATCATGTCTGGCTCTAGCTATCCCGCCCCTAACTCCGCCCATC
CCGCCCCTAACTCCGCCCAGTTCCGCCCATTCTCCGCCCCATGGCTGACTAATTTTTTTTATTTATGCAG
AGGCCGAGGCCGCCTCGGCCTCTGAGCTATTCCAGAAGTAGTGAGGAGGCTTTTTTGGAGGCCTAGGGAC
GTACCCAATTCGCCCTATAGTGAGTCGTATTACGCGCGCTCACTGGCCGTCGTTTTACAACGTCGTGACT
GGGAAAACCCTGGCGTTACCCAACTTAATCGCCTTGCAGCACATCCCCCTTTCGCCAGCTGGCGTAATAG
CGAAGAGGCCCGCACCGATCGCCCTTCCCAACAGTTGCGCAGCCTGAATGGCGAATGGG
[124 nt withheld, positions 7130-7253]
C
[91 nt withheld, positions 7255-7345]
A
[49 nt withheld, positions 7347-7395]
CCTTTGACGTTGGAGTCCACGTTCTTT
[37 nt withheld, positions 7423-7459]
ACCCTATCTCGGTCTATTCTTTTGATTTATAAGGGATTTTGCCGATTTCGGCCTATTGGTTAAAAAATGA
GCTGATTTAACAAAAATTTAACGCGAATTTTAACAAAATATTAACGCTTACAATTTAGGTGGCACTTTTC
GGGGAAATGTGCGCGGAACCCCTATTTGTTTATTTTTCTAAATACATTCAAATATGTATCCGCTCATGAG
ACAATAACCCTGATAAATGCTTCAATAATATTGAAAAAGGAAGAGTATGAGTATTCAACATTTCCGTGTC
GCCCTTATTCCCTTTTTTGCGGCATTTTGCCTTCCTGTTTTTGCTCACCCAGAAACGCTGGTGAAAGTAA
AAGATGCTGAAGATCAGTTGGGTGCACGAGTGGGTTACATCGAACTGGATCTCAACAGCGGTAAGATCCT
TGAGAGTTTTCGCCCCGAAGAACGTTTTCCAATGATGAGCACTTTTAAAGTTCTGCTATGTGGCGCGGTA
TTATCCCGTATTGACGCCGGGCAAGAGCAACTCGGTCGCCGCATACACTATTCTCAGAATGACTTGGTTG
AGTACTCACCAGTCACAGAAAAGCATCTTACGGATGGCATGACAGTAAGAGAATTATGCAGTGCTGCCAT
AACCATGAGTGATAACACTGCGGCCAACTTACTTCTGACAACGATCGGAGGACCGAAGGAGCTAACCGCT
TTTTTGCACAACATGGGGGATCATGTAACTCGCCTTGATCGTTGGGAACCGGAGCTGAATGAAGCCATAC
CAAACGACGAGCGTGACACCACGATGCCTGTAGCAATGGCAACAACGTTGCGCAAACTATTAACTGGCGA
ACTACTTACTCTAGCTTCCCGGCAACAATTAATAGACTGGATGGAGGCGGATAAAGTTGCAGGACCACTT
CTGCGCTCGGCCCTTCCGGCTGGCTGGTTTATTGCTGATAAATCTGGAGCCGGTGAGCGTGGGTCTCGCG
GTATCATTGCAGCACTGGGGCCAGATGGTAAGCCCTCCCGTATCGTAGTTATCTACACGACGGGGAGTCA
GGCAACTATGGATGAACGAAATAGACAGATCGCTGAGATAGGTGCCTCACTGATTAAGCATTGGTAACTG
TCAGACCAAGTTTACTCATATATACTTTAGATTGATTTAAAACTTCATTTTTAATTTAAAAGGATCTAGG
TGAAGATCCTTTTTGATAATCTCATGACCAAAATCCCTTAACGTGAGTTTTCGTTCCACTGAGCGTCAGA
CCCCGTAGAAAAGATCAAAGGATCTTCTTGAGATCCTTTTTTTCTGCGCGTAATCTGCTGCTTGCAAACA
AAAAAACCACCGCTACCAGCGGTGGTTTGTTTGCCGGATCAAGAGCTACCAACTCTTTTTCCGAAGGTAA
CTGGCTTCAGCAGAGCGCAGATACCAAATACTGTTCTTCTAGTGTAGCCGTAGTTAGGCCACCACTTCAA
GAACTCTGTAGCACCGCCTACATACCTCGCTCTGCTAATCCTGTTACCAGTGGCTGCTGCCAGTGGCGAT
AAGTCGTGTCTTACCGGGTTGGACTCAAGACGATAGTTACCGGATAAGGCGCAGCGGTCGGGCTGAACGG
GGGGTTCGTGCACACAGCCCAGCTTGGAGCGAACGACCTACACCGAACTGAGATACCTACAGCGTGAGCT
ATGAGAAAGCGCCACGCTTCCCGAAGGGAGAAAGGCGGACAGGTATCCGGTAAGCGGCAGGGTCGGAACA
GGAGAGCGCACGAGGGAGCTTCCAGGGGGAAACGCCTGGTATCTTTATAGTCCTGTCGGGTTTCGCCACC
TCTGACTTGAGCGTCGATTTTTGTGATGCTCGTCAGGGGGGCGGAGCCTATGGAAAAACGCCAGCAACGC
GGCCTTTTTACGGTTCCTGGCCTTTTGCTGGCCTTTTGCTCACATGTTCTTTCCTGCGTTATCCCCTGAT
TCTGTGGATAACCGTATTACCGCCTTTGAGTGAGCTGATACCGCTCGCCGCAGCCGAACGACCGAGCGCA
GCGAGTCAGTGAGCGAGGAAGCGGAAGAGCGCCCAATACGCAAACCGCCTCTCCCCGCGCGTTGGCCGAT
TCATTAATGCAGCTGGCACGACAGGTTTCCCGACTGGAAAGCGGGCAGTGAGCGCAACGCAATTAATGTG
AGTTAGCTCACTCATTAGGCACCCCAGGCTTTACACTTTATGCTTCCGGCTCGTATGTTGTGTGGAATTG
TGAGCGGATAACAATTTCACACAGGAAACAGCTATGACCATGATTACGCCAAGCGCGCAATTAACCCTCA
CTAAAGGGAACAAAAGCTGGAGCTGCAAGC
