>Addgene plasmid #142891 | TFORF1935 | depositor partial sequence | sequence record 280811 | Insert
ACCGCCACCATGGCGCAAAGGTACGATGAGCTGCCCCATTACGGCGGGATGGACGGAGTAGGGGTTCCCG
CTTCCATGTACGGAGACCCTCACGCGCCGCGGCCGATCCCCCCGGTTCACCACCTGAACCACGGGCCGCC
GCTCCACGCCACACAGCACTACGGCGCGCACGCCCCGCACCCCAATGTCATGCCGGCCAGTATGGGATCC
GCTGTCAACGACGCCTTGAAGCGGGACAAGGACGCGATCTATGGGCACCCGTTGTTTCCTCTGTTAGCTC
TGGTCTTTGAGAAGTGCGAGCTGGCGACCTGCACTCCCCGGGAACCTGGAGTGGCTGGCGGAGACGTCTG
CTCCTCCGACTCCTTCAACGAGGACATCGCGGTCTTCGCCAAGCAGGTTCGCGCCGAAAAGCCACTTTTT
TCCTCAAATCCAGAGCTGGACAATTTGATGATACAAGCAATACAAGTACTAAGGTTTCATCTTTTGGAGT
TAGAAAAGGTCCACGAACTGTGCGATAACTTCTGCCACCGATACATTAGCTGTTTGAAGGGGAAAATGCC
CATCGACCTCGTCATTGATGAAAGAGACGGCAGCTCCAAGTCAGATCATGAAGAACTTTCAGGCTCCTCC
ACAAATCTCGCTGACCATAACCCTTCTTCTTGGCGAGACCACGATGATGCAACCTCAACCCACTCAGCAG
GCACCCCAGGGCCCTCCAGTGGGGGCCATGCTTCCCAGAGCGGAGACAACAGCAGTGAGCAAGGGGATGG
TTTAGACAACAGTGTAGCTTCACCTGGTACAGGTGACGATGATGATCCGGATAAGGACAAAAAACGCCAG
AAGAAAAGAGGCATTTTCCCCAAAGTAGCAACAAATATCATGAGAGCATGGCTCTTCCAGCATCTCACAC
ATCCGTACCCTTCCGAAGAGCAGAAGAAACAGTTAGCGCAAGACACAGGACTTACAATTCTCCAAGTAAA
CAACTGGTTTATTAATGCCAGAAGAAGAATAGTACAGCCCATGATTGACCAGTCAAATCGAGCAGGTTTT
CTTCTTGATCCTTCAGTGAGCCAAGGAGCAGCATATAGTCCAGAGGGTCAGCCCATGGGGAGCTTTGTGT
TGGATGGTCAGCAACACATGGGGATCCGGCCTGCAGGTTTGCAGAGCATGCCAGGGGACTACGTTTCTCA
GGGTGGTCCTATGGGAATGAGTATGGCACAGCCAAGTTACACTCCTCCCCAGATGACCCCACACCCTACT
CAATTAAGACATGGACCCCCAATGCATTCATATTTGCCAAGCCATCCCCACCACCCAGCCATGATGATGC
ACGGAGGACCCCCTACCCACCCTGGAATGACTATGTCAGCACAGAGCCCCACAATGTTAAATTCTGTAGA
TCCCAATGTTGGCGGACAGGTTATGGACATTCATGCCCAATAGTAATGAACTAGTCCGTAACTTGAAAGT
ATTTCGATTTCTTGGCTTTATATATCTTGTGGAAAGGACGATACGTCACGCCGCAGCTCCTTTCT
