>Addgene plasmid #142891 | TFORF1935 | depositor partial sequence | sequence record 280812 | Barcode
TACGTCACGCCGCAGCTCCTTTCT
